Addgene plasmid #149589: pBbdCas9S(-10TC)_Psyn-sgRNAflaB
Purpose: all-in-one CRISPRi vector for targeting B. burgdorferi flaB
Depositing lab: Christine Jacobs-Wagner. Depositing organization: Stanford University. Publication: A CRISPR interference platform for selective downregulation of gene expression in Borrelia burgdorferi. Takacs CN, Scott M, Chang Y, Kloos ZA, Irnov I, Rosa PA, Liu J, Jacobs-Wagner C. Appl Environ Microbiol. 2020 Nov 30. pii: AEM.02519-20. doi: 10.1128/AEM.02519-20. PubMed 33257311.
Backbone
  Vector backbone: pBbdCas9S(-10TC)
  Backbone manufacturer: CJW lab
  Vector type: Bacterial Expression
Growth in bacteria
  Bacterial resistance: Spectinomycin, 50 μg/mL
  Growth temperature: 30°C
  Growth strain: NEB 5-alpha F' Iq
  Copy number: High Copy
Gene/Insert
  Gene/Insert name: dCas9, lacI, sgRNAflaB
  gRNA/shRNA sequence: AAAATTTAAATTTCTGACTT
  Species: Synthetic
  Promoter: PflaB, PpQE30(-10TC), Psyn
  Cloning method: Restriction Enzyme; 5′ cloning site Unknown (unknown if destroyed)
Terms and licenses: Academic/Nonprofit Terms; Industry Terms: Not Available to Industry
How to cite: pBbdCas9S(-10TC)_Psyn-sgRNAflaB was a gift from Christine Jacobs-Wagner (Addgene plasmid # 149589 ; http://n2t.net/addgene:149589 ; RRID:Addgene_149589)
