[The description below was written by a language model from this plasmid's Addgene catalogue record and pLannotate feature annotations shown in this document.]
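Description:
pBbdCas9S(-10TC)_Psyn-sgRNAflaB is an all-in-one CRISPR interference plasmid, about 10.8 kb, built to knock down expression of the flagellin gene flaB in the Lyme disease spirochete Borrelia burgdorferi. It is catalogued as a bacterial expression vector on the pBbdCas9S(-10TC) backbone. In E. coli it is maintained through a high-copy ColE1/pUC-type origin and selected with spectinomycin via the aadA (SmR) aminoglycoside adenylyltransferase gene. The annotated features end around position 7,460, so roughly 3.4 kb of the plasmid is unannotated. No Borrelia replication functions are identified in the table.

The payload consists of three expression units. A catalytically dead Streptococcus pyogenes Cas9 (D10A/H840A), which binds DNA under guide RNA direction without cutting it, sits downstream of a T5-type promoter with lac operator sequences. This corresponds to the PpQE30(-10TC) promoter named in the record, whose name suggests an altered -10 element. A divergently oriented lacI gene supplies the Lac repressor, making dCas9 expression IPTG-inducible. The record also lists PflaB among the promoters, and lacI appears to be the gene it drives, although the table does not annotate this promoter. The flaB-targeting sgRNA, consisting of a 20-nt spacer fused to the S. pyogenes guide scaffold, is transcribed from the constitutive synthetic promoter Psyn, annotated as a J23119-type promoter.

Short fragments matching B. burgdorferi fliD and hslU, plus a small BleoR remnant, probably reflect borrowed regulatory regions or cloning leftovers rather than functional genes. On induction, the dCas9–sgRNA complex blocks flaB transcription, allowing selective downregulation of this gene.
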