Features (pLannotate 1.2.2; 11 found; start..end, strand, type, name):
      1..35      +  promoter       J23119(SpeI) promoter: bacterial promoter (Registry of Standard Biological Parts BBa J23119) modified to end with an SpeI site
     57..132     +  misc_RNA       gRNA scaffold: guide RNA scaffold for the Streptococcus pyogenes CRISPR/Cas9 system
    243..1322    -  CDS            lacI: LACI_ECOLI - Experimental evidence at protein level: Swiss-Prot protein existence level 1. Repressor of the lactose operon. Binds allolactose as an inducer. From Escherichia coli (strain K12).
   1452..1556    -  CDS            fliD (fragment): FLID_BORBU - Protein inferred from homology: Swiss-Prot protein existence level 3. Required for the morphogenesis and for the elongation of the flagellar filament by facilitating polymerization of the flagellin monomers at the tip of growing filament. Forms a capping structure, which prevents flagellin subunits (transported through the central channel of the flagellum) from leaking out without polymerization at the distal end (By similarity). From Borrelia burgdorferi (strain ATCC 35210 / B31 / CIP 102532 / DSM 4680).
   1575..1617    +  promoter       T5 promoter: bacteriophage T5 promoter for E. coli RNA polymerase, with embedded lac operator
   1625..1645    +  protein_bind   lac operator (fragment): The lac repressor binds to the lac operator to inhibit transcription in E. coli. This inhibition can be relieved by adding lactose or isopropyl-β-D-thiogalactopyranoside (IPTG). lac repressor encoded by lacI
   1680..5784    +  CDS            dCas9 (fragment): catalytically dead mutant of the Cas9 endonuclease from the Streptococcus pyogenes Type II CRISPR/Cas system RNA-guided DNA-binding protein that lacks endonuclease activity due to the D10A mutation in the RuvC catalytic domain and the H840A mutation in the HNH catalytic domain
   5794..5919    +  CDS            hslU (fragment): HSLU_BORBU - Protein inferred from homology: Swiss-Prot protein existence level 3. ATPase subunit of a proteasome-like degradation complex; this subunit has chaperone activity. The binding of ATP and its subsequent hydrolysis by HslU are essential for unfolding of protein substrates subsequently hydrolyzed by HslV. HslU recognizes the N-terminal part of its protein substrates and unfolds these before they are guided to HslV for hydrolysis. From Borrelia burgdorferi (strain ATCC 35210 / B31 / CIP 102532 / DSM 4680).
   5956..6747    +  CDS            SmR: aminoglycoside adenylyltransferase (Murphy, 1985); aadA; confers resistance to spectinomycin and streptomycin
   6749..6795    +  CDS            BleoR (fragment): antibiotic-binding protein; Sh ble from Streptoalloteichus hindustanus; confers resistance to bleomycin, phleomycin, and Zeocin™
   6870..7458    +  rep_origin     ori: high-copy-number ColE1/pMB1/pBR322/pUC origin of replication
>Addgene plasmid #149589 | pBbdCas9S(-10TC)_Psyn-sgRNAflaB | addgene full sequence | sequence record 308848 | Addgene NGS Result
TTGACAGCTAGCTCAGTCCTAGGTATAATACTAGTGAAAATTTAAATTTCTGACTTGTTTTAGAGCTAGA
AATAGCAAGTTAAAATAAGGCTAGTCCGTTATCAACTTGAAAAAGTGGCACCGAGTCGGTGCTTTTTTTG
GCGCGCCAAATAATGCCCGTGTCCCTGTTGAATAGGGACACGGTTTTTTAACAATTTTTTTATTCCTAGG
CCTTAGTGGCCGGTACCCGGGGATCCTTATTACTGGCCGCTTTCTAGCCTGGATACTTGTCTGGCTAGTT
GCATTAGAGAGTCAGCTAGAGCCCTAGGGCTAGCTGTTTGTGTATTCGGAGCCAGTGTAGTTTTTCTTTT
TACTAACGATACGGGTAATAATTGATTGCCTTTTACAGCCTGACCTTGAGACAATTGCAAAAGTCTGTCC
ACAGAGGTTTGACCTAATAATCTAAAATCTTGTTTGATAGTAGTAAGTGGAGGTATGTAGCAACTAGAAT
CTTCTGTATCATCATAACCCACAACTGAAATATCAGCCCCAACTCTAAGTCCACTTTCAGTAATAGCTCG
CATAGCTCCTAAAGCCATTTGATCATTAGCAACTAACATAGCAGTAGGGACAATGCCTTCATTTAACATT
TGCATTGTTTGCTGAAATCCTGACATAGCAGACCAATCTCCTTCTCTTTCTGCTATTGGTTGTATTTGAT
TTCTTGTTAAATACTTGTGCCATCCTGCTAATCTCAATCTGGCACTTACTGAACTTAAGGGACCTGCAAG
TAGTGCAATTTGTTGATGGCCTAATGCAACAAGGTGTTCAACTCCTAACCTTGTTCCATCTTCGTGAGAA
AAAATTATAGAGTTTATTGGGGTTTGGTCCGACACATCCAAAAACAATGCTGGAACATTAGTACATGCTG
CTTCAACTGCAATCGCATCTTGGTCATCAAGAGGATAATTAATTATAAGTCCACTAACACGTTGAGCTAA
TAAATTATGTACTGCTGCCTTACAAGCCTCTACACCTGATCTCTCAACCATTGATACAACAACGCTTGCA
CCAAGTTGATCAGCTCTCGATTTAATTGCGGCTACAATTTGACTAGGCGCATGTAATGCAAGTGATGATG
TGGCAACTCCAATTAAAAGTGATTGTTTCCCCGCAAGTTGCTGAGCAACGCGATTTGGTATATAATTCAA
CTCTGCCATAGCTGCTTCAACCTTCTCTCTTGTTTTTGCAGATACATGACTTGCTTGGTTCACAACTCTC
GAAACCGTTTGGTAGCTAACCCCGGCATATTCAGCAACATCATACAAAGTAACAGGTTTCATGGATCATT
CCTCCATGATAAAATTTAAATTTCTGACTTTGGCAAATCCTTTTGCCTGTTAAAAAGAATAGCACAAAAA
TTAAAAAAAAAGAAACGCAAATAGCAATAGCATTAAAAATAATTATTATTATTTATTTCTTTGATTAAAA
TCAAAAGCCTTTAATGTATTTTCTTGATCTTTCATGCGCTTAACGGTAAAATCCAAGGTATTAAGTTCAC
CTTCCACTTTTCTCTCTCTATCTTCTCTAGAAAATCATAAAAAATTTATTTGCTTTGTGAGCGGATAACA
ATTATAACAGATTCAATTGTGAGCGGATAACAATTTCACACAGAATTCATTAAAGAGGAGAAATTACATA
TGGATAAGAAATACTCAATAGGCTTAGCTATCGGCACAAATAGCGTCGGATGGGCGGTGATCACTGATGA
ATATAAGGTTCCGTCTAAAAAGTTCAAGGTTCTGGGAAATACAGACCGCCACAGTATCAAAAAAAATCTT
ATAGGGGCTCTTTTATTTGACAGTGGAGAGACAGCGGAAGCGACTCGTCTCAAACGGACAGCTCGTAGAA
GGTATACACGTCGGAAGAATCGTATTTGTTATCTACAGGAGATTTTTTCAAATGAGATGGCGAAAGTAGA
TGATAGTTTCTTTCATCGACTTGAAGAGTCTTTTTTGGTGGAAGAAGACAAGAAGCATGAACGTCATCCT
ATTTTTGGAAATATAGTAGATGAAGTTGCTTATCATGAGAAATATCCAACTATCTATCATCTGCGAAAAA
AATTGGTAGATTCTACTGATAAAGCGGATTTGCGCTTAATCTATTTGGCCTTAGCGCATATGATTAAGTT
TCGTGGTCATTTTTTGATTGAGGGAGATTTAAATCCTGATAATAGTGATGTGGACAAACTATTTATCCAG
TTGGTACAAACCTACAATCAATTATTTGAAGAAAACCCTATTAACGCAAGTGGAGTAGATGCTAAAGCGA
TTCTTTCTGCACGATTGAGTAAATCAAGACGATTAGAAAATCTCATTGCTCAGCTCCCCGGTGAGAAGAA
AAATGGCTTATTTGGGAATCTCATTGCTTTGTCATTGGGTTTGACCCCTAATTTTAAATCAAATTTTGAT
TTGGCAGAAGATGCTAAATTACAGCTTTCAAAAGATACTTACGATGATGATTTAGATAATTTATTGGCGC
AAATTGGAGATCAATATGCTGATTTGTTTTTGGCAGCTAAGAATTTATCAGATGCTATTTTACTTTCAGA
TATCCTAAGAGTAAATACTGAAATAACTAAGGCTCCCCTATCAGCTTCAATGATTAAACGCTACGATGAA
CATCATCAAGACTTGACTCTTTTAAAAGCTTTAGTTCGACAACAACTTCCAGAAAAGTATAAAGAAATCT
TTTTTGATCAATCAAAAAACGGATATGCAGGTTATATTGATGGGGGAGCTAGCCAAGAAGAATTTTATAA
ATTTATCAAACCAATTTTAGAAAAAATGGATGGTACTGAGGAATTATTGGTGAAACTAAATCGTGAAGAT
TTGCTGCGCAAGCAACGGACCTTTGACAACGGCTCTATTCCCCATCAAATTCACTTGGGTGAGCTGCATG
CTATTTTGAGAAGACAAGAAGACTTTTATCCATTTTTAAAAGACAATCGTGAGAAGATTGAAAAAATCTT
GACTTTTCGAATTCCTTATTATGTTGGTCCATTGGCGCGTGGCAATAGTCGTTTTGCATGGATGACTCGG
AAGTCTGAAGAAACAATTACCCCATGGAATTTTGAAGAAGTTGTCGATAAAGGTGCTTCAGCTCAATCAT
TTATTGAACGCATGACAAACTTTGATAAAAATCTTCCAAATGAAAAAGTACTACCAAAACATAGTTTGCT
TTATGAGTATTTTACGGTTTATAACGAATTGACAAAGGTCAAATATGTTACTGAAGGAATGCGAAAACCA
GCATTTCTTTCAGGTGAACAGAAGAAAGCCATTGTTGATTTACTCTTCAAAACAAATCGAAAAGTAACCG
TTAAGCAATTAAAAGAAGATTATTTCAAAAAAATAGAATGTTTTGATAGTGTTGAAATTTCAGGAGTTGA
AGATAGATTTAATGCTTCATTAGGTACCTACCATGATTTGCTAAAAATTATTAAAGATAAAGATTTTTTG
GATAATGAAGAAAATGAAGATATCTTAGAGGATATTGTTTTAACATTGACCTTATTTGAAGATAGGGAGA
TGATTGAGGAAAGACTTAAAACATATGCTCACCTCTTTGATGATAAGGTGATGAAACAGCTTAAACGTCG
CCGTTATACTGGTTGGGGACGTTTGTCTCGAAAATTGATTAATGGTATTAGGGATAAGCAATCTGGCAAA
ACAATATTAGATTTTTTGAAATCAGATGGTTTTGCCAATCGCAATTTTATGCAGCTGATCCATGATGATA
GTTTGACATTTAAAGAAGACATTCAAAAAGCACAAGTGTCTGGACAAGGCGATAGTTTACATGAACATAT
TGCAAATTTAGCTGGTAGCCCTGCTATTAAAAAAGGTATTTTACAGACTGTAAAAGTTGTTGATGAATTG
GTCAAAGTAATGGGGCGGCATAAGCCAGAAAATATCGTTATTGAAATGGCACGTGAAAATCAGACAACTC
AAAAGGGCCAGAAAAATTCGCGAGAGCGTATGAAACGAATCGAAGAAGGTATCAAAGAATTAGGAAGTCA
GATTCTTAAAGAGCATCCTGTTGAAAATACTCAATTGCAAAATGAAAAGCTCTATCTCTATTATCTCCAA
AATGGAAGAGACATGTATGTGGACCAAGAATTAGATATTAATCGTTTAAGTGATTATGATGTCGATGCCA
TTGTTCCACAAAGTTTCCTTAAAGACGATTCAATAGACAATAAGGTCTTAACGCGTTCTGATAAAAATCG
TGGTAAATCGGATAACGTTCCAAGTGAAGAAGTAGTCAAAAAGATGAAAAACTATTGGAGACAACTTCTA
AACGCCAAGTTAATCACTCAACGTAAGTTTGATAATTTAACGAAAGCTGAACGTGGAGGTTTGAGTGAAC
TTGATAAAGCTGGTTTTATCAAACGCCAATTGGTTGAAACTCGCCAAATCACTAAGCATGTGGCACAAAT
TTTGGATAGTCGCATGAATACTAAATACGATGAAAATGATAAACTTATTCGAGAGGTTAAAGTGATTACC
TTAAAATCTAAATTAGTTTCTGACTTCCGAAAAGATTTCCAATTCTATAAAGTACGTGAGATTAACAATT
ACCATCATGCCCATGATGCGTATCTAAATGCCGTCGTTGGAACTGCTTTGATTAAGAAATATCCAAAACT
TGAATCGGAGTTTGTCTATGGTGATTATAAAGTTTATGATGTTCGTAAAATGATTGCTAAGTCTGAGCAA
GAAATAGGCAAAGCAACCGCAAAATATTTCTTTTACTCTAATATCATGAACTTCTTCAAAACAGAAATTA
CACTTGCAAATGGAGAGATTCGCAAACGCCCTCTAATCGAAACTAATGGGGAAACTGGAGAAATTGTCTG
GGATAAAGGGCGAGATTTTGCCACAGTGCGCAAAGTATTGTCCATGCCCCAAGTCAATATTGTCAAGAAA
ACAGAAGTCCAGACAGGCGGATTCTCCAAGGAGTCAATTTTACCAAAAAGAAATTCGGACAAGCTTATTG
CTCGTAAAAAAGACTGGGATCCAAAAAAATATGGTGGTTTTGATAGTCCAACGGTAGCTTATTCAGTCCT
AGTGGTTGCTAAGGTGGAAAAAGGGAAATCGAAGAAGTTAAAATCCGTTAAAGAGTTACTAGGGATCACA
ATTCTGGAAAGAAGTTCCTTTGAAAAAAATCCGATTGACTTTTTAGAAGCTAAAGGATATAAGGAAGTTA
AAAAAGACTTAATCATTAAACTACCTAAATATAGTCTTTTTGAGTTAGAAAACGGTCGTAAACGGATGCT
GGCTAGTGCCGGAGAATTACAAAAAGGAAATGAGCTGGCTCTGCCAAGCAAATATGTGAATTTTTTATAT
TTAGCTAGTCATTATGAAAAGTTGAAGGGTAGTCCAGAAGATAACGAACAAAAACAATTGTTTGTGGAGC
AGCATAAGCATTATTTAGATGAGATTATTGAGCAAATCAGTGAATTTTCTAAGCGTGTTATTTTAGCAGA
TGCCAATTTAGATAAAGTTCTTAGTGCATATAACAAACATAGAGACAAACCAATACGTGAACAAGCAGAA
AATATTATTCATTTATTTACGTTGACGAATCTTGGAGCTCCCGCTGCTTTTAAATATTTTGATACAACAA
TTGATCGTAAACGATATACGTCTACAAAAGAAGTTTTAGATGCCACTCTTATCCATCAATCCATCACTGG
TCTTTATGAAACACGCATTGATTTGAGTCAGCTAGGAGGTGACTAATAAAAGCTTGATCAGATCTCAGCT
TTTTTTTGAAGTGCCTGGCAGTAAGTTGAAAAAATTTGAAATAAACTTGGACTATGTTAATAAAAAAATA
CAAATTAACGAACAAAAAGATTTGAATTATTATATAATTTAGTTAAAAGCAATTTTAAATGAGGGAGGTT
TCCATATGAGGGAAGCGGTGATCGCCGAAGTATCGACTCAACTATCAGAGGTAGTTGGCGTCATCGAGCG
CCATCTCGAACCGACGTTGCTGGCCGTACATTTGTACGGCTCCGCAGTGGATGGCGGCCTGAAGCCACAC
AGTGATATTGATTTGCTGGTTACGGTGACCGTAAGGCTTGATGAAACAACGCGGCGAGCTTTGATCAACG
ACCTTTTGGAAACTTCGGCTTCCCCTGGAGAGAGCGAGATTCTCCGCGCTGTAGAAGTCACCATTGTTGT
GCACGACGACATCATTCCGTGGCGTTATCCAGCTAAGCGCGAACTGCAATTTGGAGAATGGCAGCGCAAT
GACATTCTTGCAGGTATCTTCGAGCCAGCCACGATCGACATTGATCTGGCTATCTTGCTGACAAAAGCAA
GAGAACATAGCGTTGCCTTGGTAGGTCCAGCGGCGGAGGAACTCTTTGATCCGGTTCCTGAACAGGATCT
ATTTGAGGCGCTAAATGAAACCTTAACGCTATGGAACTCGCCGCCCGACTGGGCTGGCGATGAGCGAAAT
GTAGTGCTTACGTTGTCCCGCATTTGGTACAGCGCAGTAACCGGCAAAATCGCGCCGAAGGATGTCGCTG
CCGACTGGGCAATGGAGCGCCTGCCGGCCCAGTATCAGCCCGTCATACTTGAAGCTAGACAGGCTTATCT
TGGACAAGAAGAAGATCGCTTGGCCTCGCGCGCAGATCAGTTGGAAGAATTTGTCCACTACGTGAAAGGC
GAGATCACCAAGGTAGTCGGCAAATAATGACGTCGCCGGAGCGGTCGAGTTCTGGACCGACCGGCTCGGG
TTCTCATGACCAAAATCCCTTAACGTGAGTTTTCGTTCCACTGAGCGTCAGACCCCGTAGAAAAGATCAA
AGGATCTTCTTGAGATCCTTTTTTTCTGCGCGTAATCTGCTGCTTGCAAACAAAAAAACCACCGCTACCA
GCGGTGGTTTGTTTGCCGGATCAAGAGCTACCAACTCTTTTTCCGAAGGTAACTGGCTTCAGCAGAGCGC
AGATACCAAATACTGTTCTTCTAGTGTAGCCGTAGTTAGGCCACCACTTCAAGAACTCTGTAGCACCGCC
TACATACCTCGCTCTGCTAATCCTGTTACCAGTGGCTGCTGCCAGTGGCGATAAGTCGTGTCTTACCGGG
TTGGACTCAAGACGATAGTTACCGGATAAGGCGCAGCGGTCGGGCTGAACGGGGGGTTCGTGCACACAGC
CCAGCTTGGAGCGAACGACCTACACCGAACTGAGATACCTACAGCGTGAGCTATGAGAAAGCGCCACGCT
TCCCGAAGGGAGAAAGGCGGACAGGTATCCGGTAAGCGGCAGGGTCGGAACAGGAGAGCGCACGAGGGAG
CTTCCAGGGGGAAACGCCTGGTATCTTTATAGTCCTGTCGGGTTTCGCCACCTCTGACTTGAGCGTCGAT
TTTTGTGATGCTCGTCAGGGGGGCGGAGCCTATGGAAAAACGCCAGCAACGCGGCCTTTTTACGGTTCCT
GGCCTTTTGCTGGCCTTTTGCTCACATGTTCTTTCCTGCACTAGATCCCCGGCAAGTTCATCCTTAGGGT
TTTCATATCTCTTAAAAAGTCAATTTCTGCTTGATTAATTTCTTGTGGATTATTGTTTTTGCGGTTTTTC
ATTTTTTATCTCCTTGAGTATTGAATTTTTTCTTATATATAAATATATAGCAAAAACTATTTTTGCCAAC
TTTTTTACAAAAAATTTTTTATTAAAACACTTAGGGCTTTGCTAAATTCTCTTTTAAAAGAACTTAGTAA
AGCCCTATGGATTTAAGAACTGATTATACTTACGTAGTAAAAATACTACAGATATTAATAGTATAGACCA
TATCAAAATCATAATCAATTTATATTTATCTAAAATTGTAGTCCATACAAAATACAAAAAAATTAGGTTT
TTCTAAATTCTATTTTAAAAGAACTTAGTAACACCTAATCTCTAAATTACTTACAAAATTCTAAAATTAG
ATTTTTAGTTCTTCATATTTCTTTAAAAGTTTTTTAAGAAAATCTTTTTGATTTTCAAAAATTTCATGCA
TCATAAAACTAGTAAATTTGGATTTTTTTTTGTAAAAATCATAACTTTCTTGGGTTTTAAGTTGAAATCT
TAATGGTTTTATTGGATTTTGCCTAGATTTTTTTAACGCCGGACTTTCTTTATCTTTTATAAAATTATAA
GAATTTTTAATACCATTTTCTATTAAATAATCTTCTTTTATAAGCCCCTCTTGCAGTGCAGTTGCTAATC
TTAAATACTTATACGCTTGAGTTTTTGCTACATCAAAGTCTTTTATAAAATCAAGAAAAGTTTTATAACC
ATCAAATTTATAATATTGATTATCTTTTATTTCTTTTAAAATTTTAATATTTTCCACCCTGTGGAATATT
TCTTTTTTGAAATTGTCATTTAACTTTTCCTTTAGTGTCTTGTAATAAGAAATTTTACTTTCATTAATCA
TTAAATTTTGTTCAACATAAGTATCTATCTTTTTTGTTAAAACTTTAACAACACGTTTTTTTTCCATAAA
AATTTTCCTTTATTTTTGCAACATTTTCCTTAATTGATATAATTGTTACTATTTTAGATTTTTTAATATC
CACTTAAGAATTAATCCCTCACTAGAATATTTTTTATTATAGAATTCATATACATGTTTTTCTAAATCTA
TAAATTTATCAACAATTGCTTTATTATAGGGTGTATCTATCTTTTCTTTTCTTAATAATCGTCTCATATT
CTTTAAATAACAACAAACACTGCCGGTTTTAAACCTAAATTCTATGTAATATATTTTTGAAAAAGTATAT
ACATTTTCAACCCCGTTTATTTCATACTTTACAAAAACATTATTTATTGGTTTTCTATAACCATAGTAAA
TGCCTAAAAATTTGTCCCCGTCTTTCATAGGATATAGATAAAGTTTTTGAATCTCTGATTTATCTAATAA
TTTTTCAAAAAAAATTATACACCGCTTTTGTTTGTTACTAACTACTCTATGCAATGCCTTTAATATTTTT
GTGTGATATATATTTTTATCACCTTTTTTTTCTTTCAGCAGGAAGATACTTTCTTTTGGAAATTTAATTT
TTTGTTCATTTATTCTTGCAGCCTTAAGTCCGATTTTCATATTTAATCCTTATATAGCCTTTCTATTTAA
TTCTTTTAAACTCAATAAACTTTTTTGGTTTTTCATTAGTTCTAATAATTCGCAATAATATGTGCAAAAC
ACTTTATTGTATTCTATTTTCTTTTGGTTATTCAAATATTCTTTTATAATTGGCTTTAGAAGTTCAATAT
TTACTTCTTTTTTTAGTTGTTCAATAAGGATATTGAAAATGTTTGTTTTTAAATCTTGATAATTTTGTTG
AGAATTTTCTTTTTTTCTTTCAATTGACTTCTCTAATTTACGCTTTATATTGTTTAAATCGCTATATTTA
TGACTTTCAATAATAAAATGAGGCTTAAATTTGTAATTTTCGTATATTTTTTGGAAACTTGTTTCTAATT
GTTTAGAATTATATTCATTTTTTTCAAATTCTTTTTGAGTGTTGCATAGAATTTCCTTTAATTTTTCTTG
TTTTTCTTTCATACAAGATTTAGTAAAATGTATATTTTTATTTTTTAGTAATTTAATTTCTATTATTTTT
ATGATTTTAAGTATTTTGATTATATTATCTTTATCAATATTTAAATTGAATAAAATTGTAAGAAAAATTG
AAAGAATTTTTTTACATAAAAAGTTACATTTATTGAAGTAATTTCTTACTTGATACTTTTCTATTTCATT
AATCTTTCTTTCTTCTTTTATATTATTTTTATTATTTAAACACTCCTTTAAATCTACACTCCCATTTTTA
GTAAATCTATCTTTAAGGCCCCTTGAAACTCTATTTTGAAATCTTAAATCTTTTTTTTCTTGAAAGTATT
TATAGATTTTTTGGTAACATTCTTTTTTTGAAAAATTAAGTTGATAGTATATTTCGGTCCCCAAATTTAC
CCCTAAGTGTTTGTGATAATTAGTTGTGACTTTAAATTCTTTTTCTAATTTGTAAAGGTAATTTTGCAGT
GTTTTTAGTTTAACGGGTGTTTGACTATTTCTTTTAAGGTTTTCATTAAAGTAATAGAGTATGTTTTTTT
GTGTGTATTTCTTATATGTTTTATTTATGTACGCTAGTGTTGAGATAAGGACTACTAATTTATACTGTAA
TTTATTGTAGCAAGTTGTGGTTTTACTGGTTTTGTTTATATTAGATAAGTTTTCCATTTATAGCTCCTTG
AATACCGGATTTTTTATCTATAAAGTATATATATCACAATTTTGATTTAAAAGTAAATTCTTTTTTTAAA
AATACAAAAATTTTTTATAAATTATATAGACCATGATATTGTATTAATACTAATTGATTTTAATTTAAGG
TTGAACTAAAATAAACATAGTTTTGTAGAAAATAATTTTTCATTATTTTGCTACTTGATATTGGATCGTA
AAAATATTAGGGCTTTACAAAGTTCTTTTAAAAGAGAATTTAGTAAAGCCCTAAGTCTTTTAATAAAAAA
TTTTTTGTAAAAAAGTTGGCAAAAATAGTTTTTGCTATATATTTATATATAAGAAAAAATTCAATACTCA
AGGAGATAAAAAATGGAAAACTTAAACAATAATCCACAAAAAATTAATCAAATAAATAAGCAAACTAATT
TTATTGGTTTTGAAAATTTTATAGAACTTGATAATCAAGTTAATCAAACTAAAGAAAAAAGTAAATTAAG
TAAGATAGGTAAGAAATTACCCGGAATAAGCAGTCAAGTCTAGTGCGGCCGGAATTCTAAAGATCT
